>Addgene plasmid #221220 | pCMV-AID-PcrA-UGI | addgene full sequence | sequence record 437077 | Addgene NGS Result
ATATGCCAAGTACGCCCCCTATTGACGTCAATGACGGTAAATGGCCCGCCTGGCATTATGCCCAGTACAT
GACCTTATGGGACTTTCCTACTTGGCAGTACATCTACGTATTAGTCATCGCTATTACCATGGTGATGCGG
TTTTGGCAGTACATCAATGGGCGTGGATAGCGGTTTGACTCACGGGGATTTCCAAGTCTCCACCCCATTG
ACGTCAATGGGAGTTTGTTTTGGCACCAAAATCAACGGGACTTTCCAAAATGTCGTAACAACTCCGCCCC
ATTGACGCAAATGGGCGGTAGGCGTGTACGGTGGGAGGTCTATATAAGCAGAGCTGGTTTAGTGAACCGT
CAGATCCGCTAGAGATCCGCGGCCGCGAGAGCCGCCACCATGGACAGCCTCTTGATGAACCGGAGGGAGT
TTCTTTACCAATTCAAAAATGTCCGCTGGGCTAAGGGTCGGCGTGAGACCTACCTGTGCTACGTAGTGAA
GAGGCGTGACAGTGCTACATCCTTTTCACTGGACTTTGGTTATCTTCGCAATAAGAACGGCTGCCACGTG
GAATTGCTCTTCCTCCGCTACATCTCGGACTGGGACCTAGACCCTGGCCGCTGCTACCGCGTCACCTGGT
TCATCTCCTGGAGCCCCTGCTACGACTGTGCCCGACATGTGGCCGACTTTCTGCGAGGGAACCCCAACCT
CAGTCTGAGGATCTTCACCGCGCGCCTCTACTTCTGTGAGGACCGCAAGGCTGAGCCCGAGGGGCTGCGG
CGGCTGCACCGCGCCGGGGTGCAAATAGCCATCATGACCTTCAAAGATTATTTTTACTGCTGGAATACTT
TTGTAGAAAACCACGGAAGAACTTTCAAAGCCTGGGAAGGGCTGCATGAAAATTCAGTTCGTCTCTCCAG
ACAGCTTCGGCGCATCCTTTTGCCCCTGTATGAGGTTGATGACTTACGAGACGCATTTCGTACTAGCGGC
AGCGAGACTCCCGGGACCTCAGAGTCCGCCACACCCGAAAGTATGAATGCCCTGCTGAACCATATGAATA
CAGAACAATCCGAGGCGGTAAAGACCACAGAAGGCCCCTTGTTGATCATGGCGGGGGCTGGGAGTGGTAA
AACGAGGGTCCTTACTCACCGAATAGCGTACTTGCTTGACGAAAAGGACGTGAGTCCATATAACGTGCTT
GCCATTACCTTCACAAACAAGGCTGCTAGAGAGATGAAGGAAAGAGTCCAAAAACTTGTCGGTGACCAAG
CGGAGGTCATTTGGATGTCTACCTTCCATTCTATGTGCGTTCGCATACTTCGGCGAGACGCGGATAGGAT
TGGGATCGAACGGAACTTCACGATAATAGATCCTACAGATCAAAAGTCTGTAATAAAAGATGTTCTCAAA
AATGAGAATATAGATAGCAAAAAATTTGAACCCCGAATGTTCATAGGTGCCATATCAAACTTGAAGAACG
AACTCAAAACACCTGCGGACGCACAAAAGGAAGCAACAGACTACCACAGTCAGATGGTCGCAACTGTTTA
TTCCGGCTACCAACGACAGCTGAGTCGGAATGAAGCACTGGATTTTGATGATCTGATCATGACTACTATT
AACCTTTTTGAAAGAGTACCGGAAGTGTTGGAATATTACCAAAACAAATTTCAATATATCCACGTTGATG
AATACCAAGATACTAATAAGGCACAGTATACATTGGTAAAGCTGCTGGCGTCAAAGTTTAAAAATCTTTG
CGTGGTCGGGGATAGTGACCAGAGCATATACGGTTGGCGCGGCGCCGACATACAGAATATCTTGTCCTTC
GAGAAAGATTATCCTGAGGCGAATACAATCTTCCTTGAGCAGAATTATAGATCTACAAAAACTATTTTGA
ACGCGGCTAACGAAGTAATAAAAAATAATAGTGAGCGAAAGCCTAAAGGTCTGTGGACAGCTAACACAAA
TGGTGAAAAGATTCATTACTACGAAGCAATGACTGAACGAGACGAAGCGGAGTTCGTCATCCGGGAAATA
ATGAAACACCAACGCAACGGCAAGAAATACCAAGACATGGCAATTCTGTACAGGACCAATGCGCAATCCA
GAGTTCTCGAAGAAACCTTTATGAAGAGCAATATGCCATACACGATGGTTGGAGGCCAAAAATTCTATGA
TAGGAAAGAGATCAAAGACCTGCTGAGCTACCTCCGAATCATTGCCAACAGTAACGACGACATCTCACTT
CAACGGATTATTAACGTACCGAAACGCGGGGTTGGACCCTCATCAGTTGAGAAAGTTCAAAACTATGCGT
TGCAGAACAATATTTCCATGTTTGACGCTCTTGGAGAAGCTGATTTTATCGGCTTGTCAAAGAAAGTAAC
CCAGGAGTGTCTTAACTTTTACGAACTGATACAAAGCCTGATAAAGGAACAGGAATTCCTTGAGATCCAC
GAGATCGTAGATGAAGTTCTGCAAAAATCCGGCTATCGGGAAATGTTGGAAAGGGAGAACACGCTCGAAA
GTAGGTCAAGACTCGAGAACATAGATGAGTTCATGTCAGTGCCCAAAGACTATGAGGAGAATACGCCCCT
TGAAGAGCAGTCATTGATCAATTTCCTTACTGACCTGTCACTCGTTGCCGATATTGACGAAGCTGACACT
GAGAATGGGGTAACATTGATGACGATGCACAGTGCTAAGGGATTGGAGTTTCCCATAGTCTTCATCATGG
GTATGGAGGAGTCCCTCTTTCCACACATTCGGGCAATCAAATCCGAGGATGATCATGAGATGCAAGAGGA
GCGCAGAATCTGTTACGTTGCGATTACACGAGCGGAGGAGGTTCTTTATATTACACACGCAACGTCTCGG
ATGCTCTTTGGACGCCCACAGTCAAACATGCCCTCTAGGTTCCTTAAGGAAATACCCGAGAGCCTGCTGG
AGAACCATAGCTCAGGTAAGCGGCAGACCATACAACCAAAAGCTAAGCCGTTCGCCAAACGCGGCTTCTC
ACAGCGCACGACTAGCACGAAGAAGCAGGTGCTCTCCAGCGATTGGAATGTTGGCGATAAGGTTATGCAC
AAAGCTTGGGGAGAGGGCATGGTTTCCAATGTGAATGAGAAAAATGGATCCATAGAGCTCGACATCATCT
TTAAGAGCCAGGGCCCAAAGCGCCTGCTCGCTCAGTTCGCTCCAATCGAGAAAAAAGAAGACTCTGGTGG
TTCTACTAATCTGTCAGATATTATTGAAAAGGAGACCGGTAAGCAACTGGTTATCCAGGAATCCATCCTC
ATGCTCCCAGAGGAGGTGGAAGAAGTCATTGGGAACAAGCCGGAAAGCGATATACTCGTGCACACCGCCT
ACGACGAGAGCACCGACGAGAATGTCATGCTTCTGACTAGCGACGCCCCTGAATACAAGCCTTGGGCTCT
GGTCATACAGGATAGCAACGGTGAGAACAAGATTAAGATGCTCTCTGGTGGTTCTCCCAAGAAGAAGAGG
AAAGTCTAACCGGTCATCATCACCATCACCATTGAGTTTAAACCCGCTGATCAGCCTCGACTGTGCCTTC
TAGTTGCCAGCCATCTGTTGTTTGCCCCTCCCCCGTGCCTTCCTTGACCCTGGAAGGTGCCACTCCCACT
GTCCTTTCCTAATAAAATGAGGAAATTGCATCGCATTGTCTGAGTAGGTGTCATTCTATTCTGGGGGGTG
GGGTGGGGCAGGACAGCAAGGGGGAGGATTGGGAAGACAATAGCAGGCATGCTGGGGATGCGGTGGGCTC
TATGGCTTCTGAGGCGGAAAGAACCAGCTGGGGCTCGATACCGTCGACCTCTAGCTAGAGCTTGGCGTAA
TCATGGTCATAGCTGTTTCCTGTGTGAAATTGTTATCCGCTCACAATTCCACACAACATACGAGCCGGAA
GCATAAAGTGTAAAGCCTAGGGTGCCTAATGAGTGAGCTAACTCACATTAATTGCGTTGCGCTCACTGCC
CGCTTTCCAGTCGGGAAACCTGTCGTGCCAGCTGCATTAATGAATCGGCCAACGCGCGGGGAGAGGCGGT
TTGCGTATTGGGCGCTCTTCCGCTTCCTCGCTCACTGACTCGCTGCGCTCGGTCGTTCGGCTGCGGCGAG
CGGTATCAGCTCACTCAAAGGCGGTAATACGGTTATCCACAGAATCAGGGGATAACGCAGGAAAGAACAT
GTGAGCAAAAGGCCAGCAAAAGGCCAGGAACCGTAAAAAGGCCGCGTTGCTGGCGTTTTTCCATAGGCTC
CGCCCCCCTGACGAGCATCACAAAAATCGACGCTCAAGTCAGAGGTGGCGAAACCCGACAGGACTATAAA
GATACCAGGCGTTTCCCCCTGGAAGCTCCCTCGTGCGCTCTCCTGTTCCGACCCTGCCGCTTACCGGATA
CCTGTCCGCCTTTCTCCCTTCGGGAAGCGTGGCGCTTTCTCATAGCTCACGCTGTAGGTATCTCAGTTCG
GTGTAGGTCGTTCGCTCCAAGCTGGGCTGTGTGCACGAACCCCCCGTTCAGCCCGACCGCTGCGCCTTAT
CCGGTAACTATCGTCTTGAGTCCAACCCGGTAAGACACGACTTATCGCCACTGGCAGCAGCCACTGGTAA
CAGGATTAGCAGAGCGAGGTATGTAGGCGGTGCTACAGAGTTCTTGAAGTGGTGGCCTAACTACGGCTAC
ACTAGAAGAACAGTATTTGGTATCTGCGCTCTGCTGAAGCCAGTTACCTTCGGAAAAAGAGTTGGTAGCT
CTTGATCCGGCAAACAAACCACCGCTGGTAGCGGTGGTTTTTTTGTTTGCAAGCAGCAGATTACGCGCAG
AAAAAAAGGATCTCAAGAAGATCCTTTGATCTTTTCTACGGGGTCTGACGCTCAGTGGAACGAAAACTCA
CGTTAAGGGATTTTGGTCATGAGATTATCAAAAAGGATCTTCACCTAGATCCTTTTAAATTAAAAATGAA
GTTTTAAATCAATCTAAAGTATATATGAGTAAACTTGGTCTGACAGTTACCAATGCTTAATCAGTGAGGC
ACCTATCTCAGCGATCTGTCTATTTCGTTCATCCATAGTTGCCTGACTCCCCGTCGTGTAGATAACTACG
ATACGGGAGGGCTTACCATCTGGCCCCAGTGCTGCAATGATACCGCGAGACCCACGCTCACCGGCTCCAG
ATTTATCAGCAATAAACCAGCCAGCCGGAAGGGCCGAGCGCAGAAGTGGTCCTGCAACTTTATCCGCCTC
CATCCAGTCTATTAATTGTTGCCGGGAAGCTAGAGTAAGTAGTTCGCCAGTTAATAGTTTGCGCAACGTT
GTTGCCATTGCTACAGGCATCGTGGTGTCACGCTCGTCGTTTGGTATGGCTTCATTCAGCTCCGGTTCCC
AACGATCAAGGCGAGTTACATGATCCCCCATGTTGTGCAAAAAAGCGGTTAGCTCCTTCGGTCCTCCGAT
CGTTGTCAGAAGTAAGTTGGCCGCAGTGTTATCACTCATGGTTATGGCAGCACTGCATAATTCTCTTACT
GTCATGCCATCCGTAAGATGCTTTTCTGTGACTGGTGAGTACTCAACCAAGTCATTCTGAGAATAGTGTA
TGCGGCGACCGAGTTGCTCTTGCCCGGCGTCAATACGGGATAATACCGCGCCACATAGCAGAACTTTAAA
AGTGCTCATCATTGGAAAACGTTCTTCGGGGCGAAAACTCTCAAGGATCTTACCGCTGTTGAGATCCAGT
TCGATGTAACCCACTCGTGCACCCAACTGATCTTCAGCATCTTTTACTTTCACCAGCGTTTCTGGGTGAG
CAAAAACAGGAAGGCAAAATGCCGCAAAAAAGGGAATAAGGGCGACACGGAAATGTTGAATACTCATACT
CTTCCTTTTTCAATATTATTGAAGCATTTATCAGGGTTATTGTCTCATGAGCGGATACATATTTGAATGT
ATTTAGAAAAATAAACAAATAGGGGTTCCGCGCACATTTCCCCGAAAAGTGCCACCTGACGTCGACGGAT
CGGGAGATCGATCTCCCGATCCCCTAGGGTCGACTCTCAGTACAATCTGCTCTGATGCCGCATAGTTAAG
CCAGTATCTGCTCCCTGCTTGTGTGTTGGAGGTCGCTGAGTAGTGCGCGAGCAAAATTTAAGCTACAACA
AGGCAAGGCTTGACCGACAATTGCATGAAGAATCTGCTTAGGGTTAGGCGTTTTGCGCTGCTTCGCGATG
TACGGGCCAGATATACGCGTTGACATTGATTATTGACTAGTTATTAATAGTAATCAATTACGGGGTCATT
AGTTCATAGCCCATATATGGAGTTCCGCGTTACATAACTTACGGTAAATGGCCCGCCTGGCTGACCGCCC
AACGACCCCCGCCCATTGACGTCAATAATGACGTATGTTCCCATAGTAACGCCAATAGGGACTTTCCATT
GACGTCAATGGGTGGAGTATTTACGGTAAACTGCCCACTTGGCAGTACATCAAGTGTATC
Features (pLannotate 1.2.2; 17 found; start..end, strand, type, name):
    132..335     +  promoter       CMV promoter: human cytomegalovirus (CMV) immediate early promoter
    390..974     +  CDS            AID: human activation-induced cytidine deaminase (Dickerson et al., 2003); AICDA
    973..1022    +  CDS            ABE(7.10) (fragment): adenine base editor comprising wild-type E. coli TadA fused to the evolved TadA*(7.10) mutant (Gaudelli et al., 2017)
   1023..3212    +  CDS            pcrA: PCRA_STAA8 - Experimental evidence at protein level: Swiss-Prot protein existence level 1. Essential helicase. May act as a helicase in plasmid pT181 replication. From Staphylococcus aureus (strain NCTC 8325 / PS 47).
   3225..3473    +  CDS            UGI: UNGI_BPPB2 - Experimental evidence at protein level: Swiss-Prot protein existence level 1. This protein binds specifically and reversibly to the host uracil-DNA glycosylase, preventing removal of uracil residues from PBS2 DNA by the host uracil-excision repair system. From Bacillus phage PBS2 (Bacteriophage PBS2).
   3561..3785    +  polyA_signal   bGH poly(A) signal: bovine growth hormone polyadenylation signal
   3789..3810    +  promoter       SV40 promoter (fragment): SV40 enhancer and early promoter
   3815..3831    +  misc_feature   MCS (fragment): pBluescript multiple cloning site
   3880..3896    -  protein_bind   lac operator: The lac repressor binds to the lac operator to inhibit transcription in E. coli. This inhibition can be relieved by adding lactose or isopropyl-β-D-thiogalactopyranoside (IPTG). lac repressor encoded by lacI
   3904..3934    -  promoter       lac promoter: promoter for the E. coli lac operon
   3949..3970    -  protein_bind   CAP binding site: CAP binding activates transcription in the presence of cAMP. E. coli catabolite activator protein
   3983..4075    -  CDS            lacI (fragment): lac repressor; lacI; The lac repressor binds to the lac operator to inhibit transcription in E. coli. This inhibition can be relieved by adding lactose or isopropyl-β-D-thiogalactopyranoside (IPTG).
   4258..4846    -  rep_origin     ori: high-copy-number ColE1/pMB1/pBR322/pUC origin of replication
   5017..5877    -  CDS            AmpR: β-lactamase; bla; confers resistance to ampicillin, carbenicillin, and related antibiotics
   5878..5982    -  promoter       AmpR promoter: bla
   6053..6097    -  misc_feature   bom (fragment): basis of mobility region from pBR322
   6252..131     +  enhancer       CMV enhancer (across the origin): human cytomegalovirus immediate early enhancer
