[The description below was written by a language model from this plasmid's Addgene catalogue record and pLannotate feature annotations shown in this document.]
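Description:
pCMV-AID-PcrA-UGI is a 6.5 kb mammalian expression plasmid on a pCMV backbone that encodes a HACE (helicase-assisted continuous editing) editor, a synthetic fusion of a cytidine deaminase and a DNA helicase. It is propagated in E. coli through a high-copy ColE1/pUC-type origin and selected with ampicillin via the β-lactamase gene and its native promoter. The remaining bacterial annotations (lac promoter, lac operator, CAP binding site, and fragments of lacI, a pBluescript MCS, bom and the SV40 promoter) appear to be backbone remnants rather than functional parts of the payload. No mammalian selection marker or reporter is annotated.

The expression cassette is driven by the human cytomegalovirus immediate early enhancer and promoter and terminated by the bovine growth hormone polyadenylation signal. The annotated coding segments run contiguously on one strand. They begin with human activation-induced cytidine deaminase (AID), followed by a short stretch that matches part of an adenine base editor entry. Given its size and position, this stretch is most likely a shared linker rather than a TadA domain. Next comes a PcrA helicase, annotated by similarity to the Staphylococcus aureus protein, and finally the uracil-DNA glycosylase inhibitor (UGI) from Bacillus phage PBS2. In this arrangement the helicase provides translocation along DNA and carries the deaminase, which converts cytosines to uracils. UGI blocks uracil excision repair, so these lesions are more likely to be fixed as mutations.

The associated publication title describes programmable mutagenesis of endogenous genomes, consistent with transient expression of the editor in mammalian cells. The record does not describe how the editor is targeted to a locus, and no targeting component is encoded on this plasmid.
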