Addgene plasmid #221220: pCMV-AID-PcrA-UGI
Purpose: Express HACE Editor as a fusion of AID cytidine deaminase and PcrA helicase.
Depositing lab: Fei Chen. Depositing organization: Broad Institute. Publication: Helicase-assisted continuous editing for programmable mutagenesis of endogenous genomes. Chen XD, Chen Z, Wythes G, Zhang Y, Orr BC, Sun G, Chao YK, Navarro Torres A, Thao K, Vallurupalli M, Sun J, Borji M, Tkacik E, Chen H, Bernstein BE, Chen F. Science. 2024 Oct 11;386(6718):eadn5876. doi: 10.1126/science.adn5876. Epub 2024 Oct 11. PubMed 39388570.
Backbone
  Vector backbone: pCMV
  Vector type: Mammalian Expression
Growth in bacteria
  Bacterial resistance: Ampicillin, 100 μg/mL
  Growth temperature: 30°C
  Growth strain: NEB Stable
  Copy number: High Copy
Gene/Insert
  Gene/Insert name: AID-PcrA-UGI
  Species: Synthetic
  Cloning method: Gibson Cloning
Terms and licenses: Academic/Nonprofit Terms; Industry Terms: Not Available to Industry
Depositor comments: Internal lab identifier GW113. Please visit https://doi.org/10.1101/2024.02.01.577593 for bioRxiv preprint.
How to cite: pCMV-AID-PcrA-UGI was a gift from Fei Chen (Addgene plasmid # 221220 ; http://n2t.net/addgene:221220 ; RRID:Addgene_221220)
